Addgene plasmid #26864: tGFP
Depositing lab: Linzhao Cheng. Depositing organization: Johns Hopkins University and School of Medicine. Publication: Gene targeting of a disease-related gene in human induced pluripotent stem and embryonic stem cells. Zou J, Maeder ML, Mali P, Pruett-Miller SM, Thibodeau-Beganny S, Chou BK, Chen G, Ye Z, Park IH, Daley GQ, Porteus MH, Joung JK, Cheng L. Cell Stem Cell. 2009 Jul 2. 5(1):97-110. 10.1016/j.stem.2009.05.023 PubMed 19540188.
Backbone
  Vector backbone: pBluescript II KS(+)
  Backbone manufacturer: Stratagene
  Backbone size w/o insert (bp): 2900
  Vector type: Bacterial Expression
Growth in bacteria
  Bacterial resistance: Ampicillin, 100 μg/mL
  Growth temperature: 37°C
  Growth strain: DH5alpha
  Copy number: High Copy
Gene/Insert
  Gene/Insert name: Truncated GFP-IRES-Puro
  Insert size (bp): 1963
  Mutation: Deletion of nt 1-36
  Cloning method: Restriction Enzyme
  Sequencing primers: 5′ T7; 3′ M13-rev
Terms and licenses: Academic/Nonprofit Terms; Industry Terms: Not Available to Industry
How to cite: tGFP was a gift from Linzhao Cheng (Addgene plasmid # 26864 ; http://n2t.net/addgene:26864 ; RRID:Addgene_26864)
