[The description below was written by a language model from this plasmid's Addgene catalogue record and pLannotate feature annotations shown in this document.]
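Description:
tGFP is a 4.9 kb plasmid built on the pBluescript II KS(+) cloning backbone. It carries a roughly 2 kb insert recorded as "Truncated GFP-IRES-Puro". It is propagated in E. coli as a high-copy plasmid through its ColE1/pUC-type origin and selected with ampicillin via the β-lactamase gene and its native promoter. The backbone also retains the f1 phage origin for single-stranded DNA production, remnants of the lacZα/lac promoter–operator region, and the T7 and T3 phage promoters that flank the cloning site.

The insert lies in the same orientation as the T7 promoter. It consists of an EGFP coding sequence lacking its first 36 nucleotides, and therefore its start codon and N-terminal residues, followed by an EMCV internal ribosome entry site and the puromycin N-acetyltransferase gene. In a bicistronic arrangement like this, the IRES allows the resistance gene to be translated from the same transcript as the upstream reading frame. The feature table shows no mammalian promoter and no polyadenylation signal around the cassette, so on its own the plasmid would not be expected to produce fluorescent protein or puromycin resistance in mammalian cells. The catalogue nonetheless lists it as a bacterial expression vector.

The record does not state the intended use. The design and the associated publication on gene targeting in human iPS and ES cells are consistent with a promoterless, 5′-truncated GFP donor template. Such a donor could repair a defective chromosomal GFP reporter by homologous recombination, so that fluorescence would appear only after correct targeting.
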