Features (pLannotate 1.2.2; 15 found; start..end, strand, type, name):
     30..458     -  rep_origin     f1 ori (sequence partly withheld): f1 bacteriophage origin of replication; arrow indicates direction of (+) strand synthesis
    463..618     -  CDS            lacZα (fragment): LacZα fragment of β-galactosidase; lacZ fragment
    626..644     +  promoter       T7 promoter: promoter for bacteriophage T7 RNA polymerase
    686..1375    +  CDS            EGFP: EGFP is a basic (constitutively fluorescent) green fluorescent protein published in 1996, derived from Aequorea victoria. It is reported to be a rapidly-maturing weak dimer with moderate acid sensitivity.
   1529..1991    +  misc_feature   IRES: internal ribosome entry site (IRES) of the encephalomyocarditis virus (EMCV)
   2005..2604    +  CDS            PuroR: puromycin N-acetyltransferase; pac from Streptomyces alboniger; confers resistance to puromycin
   2658..2693    +  misc_feature   MCS (fragment): pBluescript multiple cloning site
   2706..2724    -  promoter       T3 promoter: promoter for bacteriophage T3 RNA polymerase
   2769..2785    -  protein_bind   lac operator: The lac repressor binds to the lac operator to inhibit transcription in E. coli. This inhibition can be relieved by adding lactose or isopropyl-β-D-thiogalactopyranoside (IPTG). lac repressor encoded by lacI
   2793..2823    -  promoter       lac promoter: promoter for the E. coli lac operon
   2838..2859    -  protein_bind   CAP binding site: CAP binding activates transcription in the presence of cAMP. E. coli catabolite activator protein
   2872..2964    -  CDS            lacI (fragment): lac repressor; lacI; The lac repressor binds to the lac operator to inhibit transcription in E. coli. This inhibition can be relieved by adding lactose or isopropyl-β-D-thiogalactopyranoside (IPTG).
   3147..3735    -  rep_origin     ori: high-copy-number ColE1/pMB1/pBR322/pUC origin of replication
   3906..4766    -  CDS            AmpR: β-lactamase; bla; confers resistance to ampicillin, carbenicillin, and related antibiotics
   4767..4871    -  promoter       AmpR promoter: bla
>Addgene plasmid #26864 | tGFP | depositor full sequence | sequence record 12722 | Author sequence
CTAAATTGTAAGCGTTAATATTTTGTTAAAATTCGCGTTAAATTTTTGTTAAATCAGCTCATTTTTTAAC
CAATAGGCCGAAATCGGCAAAATCCCTTATAAATCAAAAGAATAGACCGAGATAGGGT
[37 nt withheld, positions 129-165]
AAAGAACGTGGACTCCAACGTCAAAGG
[49 nt withheld, positions 193-241]
T
[91 nt withheld, positions 243-333]
G
[124 nt withheld, positions 335-458]
CCCATTCGCCATTCAGGCTGCGCAACTGTTGGGAAGGGCGATCGGTGCGGGCCTCTTCGCTATTACGCCA
GCTGGCGAAAGGGGGATGTGCTGCAAGGCGATTAAGTTGGGTAACGCCAGGGTTTTCCCAGTCACGACGT
TGTAAAACGACGGCCAGTGAGCGCGCGTAATACGACTCACTATAGGGCGAATTGGAGCTCCACCGCGGTG
GCGGCCGCTCTAGAACTAGTGGATCCGTGCCCATCCTGGTCGAGCTGGACGGCGACGTAAACGGCCACAA
GTTCAGCGTGTCCGGCGAGGGCGAGGGCGATGCCACCTACGGCAAGCTGACCCTGAAGTTCATCTGCACC
ACCGGCAAGCTGCCCGTGCCCTGGCCCACCCTCGTGACCACCCTGACCTACGGCGTGCAGTGCTTCAGCC
GCTACCCCGACCACATGAAGCAGCACGACTTCTTCAAGTCCGCCATGCCCGAAGGCTACGTCCAGGAGCG
CACCATCTTCTTCAAGGACGACGGCAACTACAAGACCCGCGCCGAGGTGAAGTTCGAGGGCGACACCCTG
GTGAACCGCATCGAGCTGAAGGGCATCGACTTCAAGGAGGACGGCAACATCCTGGGGCACAAGCTGGAGT
ACAACTACAACAGCCACAACGTCTATATCATGGCCGACAAGCAGAAGAACGGCATCAAGGTGAACTTCAA
GATCCGCCACAACATCGAGGACGGCAGCGTGCAGCTCGCCGACCACTACCAGCAGAACACCCCCATCGGC
GACGGCCCCGTGCTGCTGCCCGACAACCACTACCTGAGCACCCAGTCCGCCCTGAGCAAAGACCCCAACG
AGAAGCGCGATCACATGGTCCTGCTGGAGTTCGTGACCGCCGCCGGGATCACTCTCGGCATGGACGAGCT
GTACAAGTAAAGCGGCCGCGTCGACGGGCCCGCGGAATTCCGCCCCCCCCCCCTCTCCCTCCCCCCCCCC
TAACGTTACTGGCCGAAGCCGCTTGGAATAAGGCCGGTGTGCGTTTGTCTATATGTTATTTTCCACCATA
TTGCCGTCTTTTGGCAATGTGAGGGCCCGGAAACCTGGCCCTGTCTTCTTGACGAGCATTCCTAGGGGTC
TTTCCCCTCTCGCCAAAGGAATGCAAGGTCTGTTGAATGTCGTGAAGGAAGCAGTTCCTCTGGAAGCTTC
TTGAAGACAAACAACGTCTGTAGCGACCCTTTGCAGGCAGCGGAACCCCCCACCTGGCGACAGGTGCCTC
TGCGGCCAAAAGCCACGTGTATAAGATACACCTGCAAAGGCGGCACAACCCCAGTGCCACGTTGTGAGTT
GGATAGTTGTGGAAAGAGTCAAATGGCTCTCCTCAAGCGTATTCAACAAGGGGCTGAAGGATGCCCAGAA
GGTACCCCATTGTATGGGATCTGATCTGGGGCCTCGGTGCACATGCTTTACATGTGTTTAGTCGAGGTTA
AAAAAACGTCTAGGCCCCCCGAACCACGGGGACGTGGTTTTCCTTTGAAAAACACGATGATAATATGGCC
ACAACCATGACCGAGTACAAGCCCACGGTGCGCCTCGCCACCCGCGACGACGTCCCCAGGGCCGTACGCA
CCCTCGCCGCCGCGTTCGCCGACTACCCCGCCACGCGCCACACCGTCGATCCGGACCGCCACATCGAGCG
GGTCACCGAGCTGCAAGAACTCTTCCTCACGCGCGTCGGGCTCGACATCGGCAAGGTGTGGGTCGCGGAC
GACGGCGCCGCGGTGGCGGTCTGGACCACGCCGGAGAGCGTCGAAGCGGGGGCGGTGTTCGCCGAGATCG
GCCCGCGCATGGCCGAGTTGAGCGGTTCCCGGCTGGCCGCGCAGCAACAGATGGAAGGCCTCCTGGCGCC
GCACCGGCCCAAGGAGCCCGCGTGGTTCCTGGCCACCGTCGGCGTCTCGCCCGACCACCAGGGCAAGGGT
CTGGGCAGCGCCGTCGTGCTCCCCGGAGTGGAGGCGGCCGAGCGCGCCGGGGTGCCCGCCTTCCTGGAGA
CCTCCGCGCCCCGCAACCTCCCCTTCTACGAGCGGCTCGGCTTCACCGTCACCGCCGACGTCGAGGTGCC
CGAAGGACCGCGCACCTGGTGCATGACCCGCAAGCCCGGTGCCTGACGCCCGCCCCACGACCCGCAGCGC
CCGACCGAAAGGAGCGCACGACCCCATGCATCGATACCGTCGACCTCGAGGGGGGGCCCGGTACCCAGCT
TTTGTTCCCTTTAGTGAGGGTTAATTGCGCGCTTGGCGTAATCATGGTCATAGCTGTTTCCTGTGTGAAA
TTGTTATCCGCTCACAATTCCACACAACATACGAGCCGGAAGCATAAAGTGTAAAGCCTGGGGTGCCTAA
TGAGTGAGCTAACTCACATTAATTGCGTTGCGCTCACTGCCCGCTTTCCAGTCGGGAAACCTGTCGTGCC
AGCTGCATTAATGAATCGGCCAACGCGCGGGGAGAGGCGGTTTGCGTATTGGGCGCTCTTCCGCTTCCTC
GCTCACTGACTCGCTGCGCTCGGTCGTTCGGCTGCGGCGAGCGGTATCAGCTCACTCAAAGGCGGTAATA
CGGTTATCCACAGAATCAGGGGATAACGCAGGAAAGAACATGTGAGCAAAAGGCCAGCAAAAGGCCAGGA
ACCGTAAAAAGGCCGCGTTGCTGGCGTTTTTCCATAGGCTCCGCCCCCCTGACGAGCATCACAAAAATCG
ACGCTCAAGTCAGAGGTGGCGAAACCCGACAGGACTATAAAGATACCAGGCGTTTCCCCCTGGAAGCTCC
CTCGTGCGCTCTCCTGTTCCGACCCTGCCGCTTACCGGATACCTGTCCGCCTTTCTCCCTTCGGGAAGCG
TGGCGCTTTCTCATAGCTCACGCTGTAGGTATCTCAGTTCGGTGTAGGTCGTTCGCTCCAAGCTGGGCTG
TGTGCACGAACCCCCCGTTCAGCCCGACCGCTGCGCCTTATCCGGTAACTATCGTCTTGAGTCCAACCCG
GTAAGACACGACTTATCGCCACTGGCAGCAGCCACTGGTAACAGGATTAGCAGAGCGAGGTATGTAGGCG
GTGCTACAGAGTTCTTGAAGTGGTGGCCTAACTACGGCTACACTAGAAGGACAGTATTTGGTATCTGCGC
TCTGCTGAAGCCAGTTACCTTCGGAAAAAGAGTTGGTAGCTCTTGATCCGGCAAACAAACCACCGCTGGT
AGCGGTGGTTTTTTTGTTTGCAAGCAGCAGATTACGCGCAGAAAAAAAGGATCTCAAGAAGATCCTTTGA
TCTTTTCTACGGGGTCTGACGCTCAGTGGAACGAAAACTCACGTTAAGGGATTTTGGTCATGAGATTATC
AAAAAGGATCTTCACCTAGATCCTTTTAAATTAAAAATGAAGTTTTAAATCAATCTAAAGTATATATGAG
TAAACTTGGTCTGACAGTTACCAATGCTTAATCAGTGAGGCACCTATCTCAGCGATCTGTCTATTTCGTT
CATCCATAGTTGCCTGACTCCCCGTCGTGTAGATAACTACGATACGGGAGGGCTTACCATCTGGCCCCAG
TGCTGCAATGATACCGCGAGACCCACGCTCACCGGCTCCAGATTTATCAGCAATAAACCAGCCAGCCGGA
AGGGCCGAGCGCAGAAGTGGTCCTGCAACTTTATCCGCCTCCATCCAGTCTATTAATTGTTGCCGGGAAG
CTAGAGTAAGTAGTTCGCCAGTTAATAGTTTGCGCAACGTTGTTGCCATTGCTACAGGCATCGTGGTGTC
ACGCTCGTCGTTTGGTATGGCTTCATTCAGCTCCGGTTCCCAACGATCAAGGCGAGTTACATGATCCCCC
ATGTTGTGCAAAAAAGCGGTTAGCTCCTTCGGTCCTCCGATCGTTGTCAGAAGTAAGTTGGCCGCAGTGT
TATCACTCATGGTTATGGCAGCACTGCATAATTCTCTTACTGTCATGCCATCCGTAAGATGCTTTTCTGT
GACTGGTGAGTACTCAACCAAGTCATTCTGAGAATAGTGTATGCGGCGACCGAGTTGCTCTTGCCCGGCG
TCAATACGGGATAATACCGCGCCACATAGCAGAACTTTAAAAGTGCTCATCATTGGAAAACGTTCTTCGG
GGCGAAAACTCTCAAGGATCTTACCGCTGTTGAGATCCAGTTCGATGTAACCCACTCGTGCACCCAACTG
ATCTTCAGCATCTTTTACTTTCACCAGCGTTTCTGGGTGAGCAAAAACAGGAAGGCAAAATGCCGCAAAA
AAGGGAATAAGGGCGACACGGAAATGTTGAATACTCATACTCTTCCTTTTTCAATATTATTGAAGCATTT
ATCAGGGTTATTGTCTCATGAGCGGATACATATTTGAATGTATTTAGAAAAATAAACAAATAGGGGTTCC
GCGCACATTTCCCCGAAAAGTGCCAC
