>Addgene plasmid #26864 | tGFP | addgene partial sequence | sequence record 33028 | 26864 with M13pUC-fwd
ACTCACTATAGGGCGAATTGGAGCTCCACCGCGGTGGCGGCCGCTCTAGAACTAGTGGATCCGTGCCCAT
CCTGGTCGAGCTGGACGGCGACGTAAACGGCCACAAGTTCAGCGTGTCCGGCGAGGGCGAGGGCGATGCC
ACCTACGGCAAGCTGACCCTGAAGTTCATCTGCACCACCGGCAAGCTGCCCGTGCCCTGGCCCACCCTCG
TGACCACCCTGACCTACGGCGTGCAGTGCTTCAGCCGCTACCCCGACCACATGAAGCAGCACGACTTCTT
CAAGTCCGCCATGCCCGAAGGCTACGTCCAGGAGCGCACCATCTTCTTCAAGGACGACGGCAACTACAAG
ACCCGCGCCGAGGTGAAGTTCGAGGGCGACACCCTGGTGAACCGCATCGAGCTGAAGGGCATCGACTTCA
AGGAGGACGGCAACATCCTGGGGCACAAGCTGGAGTACAACTACAACAGCCACAACGTCTATATCATGGC
CGACAAGCAGAAGAACGGCATCAAGGTGAACTTCAAGATCCGCCACAACATCGAGGACGGCAGCGTGCAG
CTCGCCGACCACTACCAGCAGAACACCCCCATCGGCGACGGCCCCGTGCTGCTGCCCGACAACCACTACC
TGAGCACCCAGTCCGCCCTGAGCAAAGACCCCAACGAGAAGCGCGATCACATGGTCCTGCTGGAGTTCGT
GACCGCCGCCGGGATCACTCTCGGCATGGACGAGCTGTACAAGTAAAGCGGCG
